>Addgene plasmid #70062 | pCDW115 | depositor partial sequence | sequence record 124721 | transcription template and 3' flanking region
CCTATAAAAATAGGCGTATCACGAGGCCCTTTCGTCTTCAAGAATTCCAGACAACATTTTGAATGCGGTC
ACACGTTAGCAGCATGATTGCCACGGATGGCAACATATTAACGGCATGATATTGACTTATTGAATAAAAT
TGGGTAAATTTGACTCAGCGAGGGGTTAATTCGCTCGGATCCAGACACCACAGACCACACACAAGACACC
ACAGACCACACACAAGACACCACAGACCACACACAAGACACCACAGACCACACACAAGACACCACAGACC
ACACACAAGACACCACAGACCACACACAAGACACCACAGACCACACACAGCATGCAACCTGTTCGTACGT
ATCGACCGTCGCCGTAAACTGCCTGCGACCATCATTCTGCGCGCCCTGAACTACACCACAGAGCAGATCC
TCGACCTGTTCTTTGAAAAAGTTATCTTTGAAATCCGTGATAACAAGCTGCAGATGGAACTGGTGCCGGA
ACGCCTGCGTGGTGAAACCGCATCTTTTGACATCGAAGCTAACGGTAAAGTGTACGTAGAAAAAGGCCGC
CGTATCACTGCGCGCCACATTCGCCAGCTGGAAAAAGACGACGTCAAACTGATCGAAGTCCCGGTTGAGT
ACATCGCAGGTAAAGTGGTTGCTAAAGACTATATTGATGAGTCTACCGGCGAGCTGATCTGCGCAGCGAA
CATGGAGCTGAGCCTGGATCTGCTGGCTAAGCTGAGCCAGTCTGGTCACAAGCGTATCGAAACGCTGTTC
ACCAACGATCTGGATCACGGCCCATATATCTCTGAAACCTTACGTGTCGACCCAACTAACGACCGTCTGA
GCGCACTGGTAGAAATCTACCGCATGATGCGCCCTGGCGAGCCGCCGACTCGTGAAGCAGCTGAAAGCCT
GTTCGAGAACCTGTTCTTCTCCGAAGACCGTTATGACTTGTCTGCGGTTGGTCGTATGAAGTTCAACCGT
TCTCTGCTGCGCGAAGAAATCGAAGGTTCCGGTATCCTGAGCAAAGACGACATCATTGATGTTATGAAAA
AGCTCATCGATATCCGTAACGGTAAAGGCGAAGTCGATGATATCGACCACCTCGGCAACCGTCGTATCCG
TTCCGTTGGCGAAATGGCGGAAAACCAGTTCCGCGTTGGCCTGGTACGTGTAGAGCGTGCGGTGAAAGAG
CGTCTGTCTCTGGGCGATCTGGATACCCTGATGCCACAGGATATGATCAACGCCAAGCCGATTTCCGCAG
CAGTGAAAGAGTTCTTCGGTTCCAGCCAGCTGTCTCAGTTTATGGACCAGAACAACCCGCTGTCTGAGAT
TACGCACAAACGTCGTATCTCCGCACTCGGCCCAGGCGGTCTGACCCGTGAACGTGCAGGCTTCGAAGTT
CGAGACGTACACCCGACTCACTACGGTCGCGTATGTCCAATCGAAACCCCTGAAGGTCCGAACATCGGTC
TGATCAACTCTCTGTCCGTGTACGCACAGACTAACGAATACGGCTTCCTTGAGACTCCGTATCGTAAAGT
GACCGACGGTGTTGTAACTGACGAAATTCACTACCTGTCTGCTATCGAAGAAGGCAACTACGTTATCGCC
CAGGCGAACTCCAACTTGGATGAAGAAGGCCACTTCGTAGAAGACCTGGTAACTTGCCGTAGCAAAGGCG
AATCCAGCTTGTTCAGCCGCGACCAGGTTGACTACATGGACGTATCCACCCAGCAGGTGGTATCCGTCGG
TGCGTCCCTGATCCCGTTCCTGGAACACGATGACGCCAACCGTGCATTGATGGGTGCGAACATGCAACGT
CAGGCCGTTCCGACTCTGCGCGCTGATAAGCCGCTGGTTGGTACTGGTATGGAACGTGCTGTTGCCGTTG
ACTCCGGTGTAACTGCGGTAGCTAAACGTGGTGGTGTCGTTCAGTACGTGGATGCTTCCCGTATCGTTAT
CAAAGTTAACGAAGACGAGATGTATCCGGGTGAAGCAGGTATCGACATCTACAACCTGACCAAATACACC
CGTTCTAACCAGAACACCTGTATCAACCAGATGCCGTGTGTGTCTCTGGGTGAACCGGTTGAACGTGGCG
ACGTGCTGGCAGACGGTCCGTCCACCGACCTCGGTGAACTGGCGCTTGGTCAGAACATCGCTTACTACCG
ATTCCGCCTAGTTGGTCACTTCGACGTATCGTCTGGAACTCCAACCATCGCAGGCAGAGAGGTCTGCAAA
ATGCAATCCCGAAACAGTTCGCAGGTAATAGTTAGAGCCTGCATAACGGTTTCGGGATTTTTTATATCTG
CACAACAGGTAAGAGCATTGAGTCGATAATCGACACAGGAAACACATATGACCATGATTACGAATTTCGA
CCTGCAGCCAAGCTTGGCACTGGCCGTCGTTTTACAACGTCGTGACTGGGAAAACCCTGGCGTTACCCAA
CTTAATCGCCTTGCAGCACATCCCCCTTTCGCCAG
