>Addgene plasmid #70062 | pCDW115 | addgene partial sequence | sequence record 127278 | pBRforEco 5'-AATAGGCGTATCACGAGGC-3'
GATATTGACTTATTGAATAAAATTGGGTAAATTTGACTCAGCGAGGGGTTAATTCGCTCGGATCCAGACA
CCACAGACCACACACAAGACACCACAGACCACACACAAGACACCACAGACCACACACAAGACACCACAGA
CCACACACAAGACACCA
