>Addgene plasmid #70062 | pCDW115 | addgene partial sequence | sequence record 127835 | M13pUC-Fwd 5'-CCCAGTCACGACGTTGTAAAACG-3'
CCTGTTGTGCAGATATAAAAAATCCCGAAACCGTTATGCAGGCTCTAACTATTACCTGCGAACTGTTTCG
GGATTGCATTTTGCAGACCTCTCTGCCTGCGATGGTTGGAGTTCCAGACGATACGTCGAAGTGACCAACT
AGGCGGAATCGGTAGTAAGCGATGTTCTGACCAAGCGCCAGTTCACCGAGGTCGGTGGACGGACCGTCTG
CCAGCA
