[The description below was written by a language model from this plasmid's Addgene catalogue record.]
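Description:
pCDW115 is a bacterial plasmid built on the pFW11 Tet backbone that carries a synthetic, artificial transcription template intended for studies of bacterial RNA polymerase. It is maintained in E. coli as a high-copy plasmid under dual chloramphenicol and tetracycline selection. The record does not include a feature table, so the origin of replication and the exact arrangement of the resistance genes are not stated.

The insert is a composite transcription unit assembled from four parts in order: the bacteriophage lambda late promoter PR' carrying two point substitutions (A+2G and T+6G) in the initially transcribed region, a repeat cassette, a segment of the E. coli rpoB gene, and the lambda TR' terminator. In wild-type lambda, the early transcribed region downstream of PR' contains a sequence resembling a promoter −10 element that is recognised by sigma70 still bound to the polymerase, producing a well-characterised promoter-proximal pause. The stated purpose, "pause ablation", indicates that the +2 and +6 substitutions are meant to eliminate this sigma-dependent pause, making the plasmid a mutant comparison template alongside a version with the intact pause element. The rpoB segment presumably serves as a stretch of ordinary transcribed DNA between promoter and terminator. The repeat cassette likely provides a repeated sequence in the nascent transcript that can be detected during elongation, though the record does not spell out either role. The associated work concerns whether sigma70 is retained by RNA polymerase throughout transcription, so the construct is a source of defined template DNA for in vitro transcription experiments addressing initiation, pausing, elongation and termination rather than an expression vector for a protein product.
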