Addgene plasmid #70062: pCDW115
Purpose: artificial transcription template "pause ablation"
Depositing lab: Jeff Gelles. Depositing organization: Brandeis University. Publication: Bacterial RNA polymerase can retain sigma70 throughout transcription. Harden TT, Wells CD, Friedman LJ, Landick R, Hochschild A, Kondev J, Gelles J. Proc Natl Acad Sci U S A. 2016 Jan 5. pii: 201513899. 10.1073/pnas.1513899113 PubMed 26733675.
Backbone
  Vector backbone: pFW11 Tet
Growth in bacteria
  Bacterial resistance: Chloramphenicol and Tetracycline, 25 & 10 μg/mL
  Growth temperature: 37°C
  Growth strain: DH5alpha
  Copy number: High Copy
Gene/Insert
  Gene/Insert name: lambda PR' A+2G T+6G - repeat cassette - E. coli rpoB - lambda TR'
  Species: Synthetic
  GenBank ID: KT326914
Terms and licenses: Academic/Nonprofit Terms; Industry Terms: Not Available to Industry
How to cite: pCDW115 was a gift from Jeff Gelles (Addgene plasmid # 70062 ; http://n2t.net/addgene:70062 ; RRID:Addgene_70062)
